>Addgene plasmid #179019 | pBBK35 pHomL-TEF2p-GFPdropout-Link-Scarlet(rfp)-SSA1t-HomR (AmpR) | addgene full sequence | sequence record 360767 | Addgene NGS Result
TTACCAATGCTTAATCAGTGAGGCACCTATCTCAGCGATCTGTCTATTTCGTTCATCCATAGTTGCCTGA
CTCCCCGTCGTGTAGATAACTACGATACGGGAGGGCTTACCATCTGGCCCCAGTGCTGCAATGATACCGC
GGGACCCACGCTCACCGGCTCCAGATTTATCAGCAATAAACCAGCCAGCCGGAAGGGCCGAGCGCAGAAG
TGGTCCTGCAACTTTATCCGCCTCCATCCAGTCTATTAATTGTTGCCGGGAAGCTAGAGTAAGTAGTTCG
CCAGTTAATAGTTTGCGCAACGTTGTTGCCATTGCTACAGGCATCGTGGTGTCACGCTCGTCGTTTGGTA
TGGCTTCATTCAGCTCCGGTTCCCAACGATCAAGGCGAGTTACATGATCCCCCATGTTGTGCAAAAAAGC
GGTTAGCTCCTTCGGTCCTCCGATCGTTGTCAGAAGTAAGTTGGCCGCAGTGTTATCACTCATGGTTATG
GCAGCACTGCATAATTCTCTTACTGTCATGCCATCCGTAAGATGCTTTTCTGTGACTGGTGAGTACTCAA
CCAAGTCATTCTGAGAATAGTGTATGCGGCGACCGAGTTGCTCTTGCCCGGCGTCAATACGGGATAATAC
CGCGCCACATAGCAGAACTTTAAAAGTGCTCATCATTGGAAAACGTTCTTCGGGGCGAAAACTCTCAAGG
ATCTTACCGCTGTTGAGATCCAGTTCGATGTAACCCACTCGTGCACCCAACTGATCTTCAGCATCTTTTA
CTTTCACCAGCGTTTCTGGGTGAGCAAAAACAGGAAGGCAAAATGCCGCAAAAAAGGGAATAAGGGCGAC
ACGGAAATGTTGAATACTCATACTCTTCCTTTTTCAATATTATTGAAGCATTTATCAGGGTTATTGTCTC
ATGAGCGGATACATATTTGAATGTATTTAGAAAAATAAACAAATAGGGGTTCCGCGCACATTTCCCCGAA
AAGTGCCACCTGTCATGACCAAAATCCCTTAACGTGAGTTTTCGTTCCACTGAGCGTCAGACCCCGTAGA
AAAGATCAAAGGATCTTCTTGAGATCCTTTTTTTCTGCGCGTAATCTGCTGCTTGCAAACAAAAAAACCA
CCGCTACCAGCGGTGGTTTGTTTGCCGGATCAAGAGCTACCAACTCTTTTTCCGAAGGTAACTGGCTTCA
GCAGAGCGCAGATACCAAATACTGTTCTTCTAGTGTAGCCGTAGTTAGGCCACCACTTCAAGAACTCTGT
AGCACCGCCTACATACCTCGCTCTGCTAATCCTGTTACCAGTGGCTGCTGCCAGTGGCGATAAGTCGTGT
CTTACCGGGTTGGACTCAAGACGATAGTTACCGGATAAGGCGCAGCGGTCGGGCTGAACGGGGGGTTCGT
GCACACAGCCCAGCTTGGAGCGAACGACCTACACCGAACTGAGATACCTACAGCGTGAGCTATGAGAAAG
CGCCACGCTTCCCGAAGGGAGAAAGGCGGACAGGTATCCGGTAAGCGGCAGGGTCGGAACAGGAGAGCGC
ACGAGGGAGCTTCCAGGGGGAAACGCCTGGTATCTTTATAGTCCTGTCGGGTTTCGCCACCTCTGACTTG
AGCGTCGATTTTTGTGATGCTCGTCAGGGGGGCGGAGCCTATGGAAAAACGCCAGCAACGCGGCCTTTTT
ACGGTTCCTGGCCTTTTGCTGGCCTTTTGCTCACATGTTCTTTCCTGCGTTATCCCCTGATTCTGTGGAT
AACCGTGCGGCCGCCAATGTTATCTATTGGCAGATGTTCATACGGGGCTTTCAAATATTGATGAAATTAT
GTGATGTTTAGAAGAAGATTCGAACTGTTTTCAGTAGATTTGGTAACTGTGCAACCATAACTCATGCCCC
CTATTTATCGGCATTGAGATTGTAAAGGAAGTAAAACGCATTTTTGCAGATCTGTTCTCTTATGTATTTT
TAATCGTCCTTGTATGGAAGTATCAAAGGGGACGTTCTTCACCTCCTTGGAAAACGCAAACTTTCTTTTT
GCCTATCACAGTATCTTATCGAGCTAACTATTTTCGACACACATGAAAAAGCAGAAATATTAACGAAAAA
GAAAAGAAAGACCATGTCATGTACGGGCAATCAGAATATGCAAGATGAGCGGGAACGGGCGAAATGTGCA
CGCGCACAACTTACGAAACGCGGATGAGTCACTGACAGCCACCGCAGAGGTTCTGACTCCTACTGAGCTC
TATTGGAGGTGGCAGAACCGGTAATCCCACAGTGAGCAACTTGACAAACCAACAGATATAGGCTGTGTCT
TAAAATATACCATCCAATACCTTGATGAACTTTTCAAAGATGACTAAAATAAGTGAAATTTCAACATTAA
CTTCGAGCTGTAAACACAGTGGTTTCTTTGCATAAACACCATCAGCCTCAAGTCGTCAAGTAAAGATTTC
GTGTTCATGCAGATAGATAACAATCTATATGTTGATAATTAGCGTTGCCTCATCAATGCGTACACGAAGA
ATATACTAAAAAATGAGCAGGCAAGATAAACGAAGGCAAAGATGACAGAGCAGAAAGCCCTAGTAAAGCG
TATTACAAATGAAACCAAGATTCAGATTGCGATCCCTGAATTCGCATCTAGATGGTAGAGCCACAAACAG
CCGGTACAAGCAACGATCTCCAGGACCATCTGAATCATGCGCGGATGACACGAACTCACGACGGCGATCA
CAGACATTAACCCACAGTACAGACACTGCGACAACGTGGCAATTCGTCGCAATACCGTCTCACTGAACTG
GCCGATAATTGCAGACGAACGTTGATAGGTCAAGATCAATGTAAACAATTACTTTGTTATGTAGAGTTTT
TTTAGCTACCTATATTCCACCATAACATCAATCATGCGGTTGCTGGTGTATTTACCAATAATGTTTAATG
TATATATATATATATATATATGGGGCCGTATACTTACATATAGTAGATGTCAAGCGTAGGCGCTTCCCCT
GCCGGCTGTGAGGGCGCCATAACCAAGGTATCTATAGACCGCCAATCAGCAAACTACCTCCGTACATTCA
TGTTGCACCCACACATTTATACACCCAGACCGCGACAAATTACCCATAAGGTTGTTTGTGACGGCGTCGT
ACAAGAGAACGTGGGAACTTTTTAGGCTCACCAAAAAAGAAAGAAAAAATACGAGTTGCTGACAGAAGCC
TCAAGAAAAAAAAAATTCTTCTTCGACTATGCTGGAGGCAGAGATGATCGAGCCGGTAGTTAACTATATA
TAGCTAAATTGGTTCCATCACCTTCTTTTCTGGTGTCGCTCCTTCTAGTGCTATTTCTGGCTTTTCCTAT
TTTTTTTTTTCCATTTTTCTTTCTCTCTTTCTAATATATAAATTCTCTTGCATTTTCTATTTTTCTCTCT
ATCTATTCTACTTGTTTATTCCCTTCAAGGTTTTTTTTTAAGGAGTACTTGTTTTTAGAATATACGGTCA
ACGAACTATAATTAACTAAACAGATCTATGTGAGACCGAAAGTGAAACGTGATTTCATGCGTCATTTTGA
ACATTTTGTAAATCTTATTTAATAATGTGTGCGGCAATTCACATTTAATTTATGAATGTTTTCTTAACAT
CGCGGCAACTCAAGAAACGGCAGGTTCGGATCTTAGCTACTAGAGAAAGAGGAGAAATACTAGATGCGTA
AAGGCGAAGAGCTGTTCACTGGTGTCGTCCCTATTCTGGTGGAACTGGATGGTGATGTCAACGGTCATAA
GTTTTCCGTGCGTGGCGAGGGTGAAGGTGACGCAACTAATGGTAAACTGACGCTGAAGTTCATCTGTACT
ACTGGTAAACTGCCGGTTCCTTGGCCGACTCTGGTAACGACGCTGACTTATGGTGTTCAGTGCTTTGCTC
GTTATCCGGACCATATGAAGCAGCATGACTTCTTCAAGTCCGCCATGCCGGAAGGCTATGTGCAGGAACG
CACGATTTCCTTTAAGGATGACGGCACGTACAAAACGCGTGCGGAAGTGAAATTTGAAGGCGATACCCTG
GTAAACCGCATTGAGCTGAAAGGCATTGACTTTAAAGAGGACGGCAATATCCTGGGCCATAAGCTGGAAT
ACAATTTTAACAGCCACAATGTTTACATCACCGCCGATAAACAAAAAAATGGCATTAAAGCGAATTTTAA
AATTCGCCACAACGTGGAGGATGGCAGCGTGCAGCTGGCTGATCACTACCAGCAAAACACTCCAATCGGT
GATGGTCCTGTTCTGCTGCCAGACAATCACTATCTGAGCACGCAAAGCGTTCTGTCTAAAGATCCGAACG
AGAAACGCGATCATATGGTTCTGCTGGAGTTCGTAACCGCAGCGGGCATCACGCATGGTATGGATGAACT
GTACAAATGACCAGGCATCAAATAAAACGAAAGGCTCAGTCGAAAGACTGGGCCTTTCGTTTTATCTGTT
GTTTGTCGGTGAACGCTCTCTACTAGAGTCACACTGGCTCACCTTCGGGTGGGCCTTTCTGCGTTTATAG
GTCTCAATCCGGTCCTTCTGGCCCAACTGGCATGGTTAGTAAAGGTGAAGCTGTTATAAAAGAATTCATG
AGGTTTAAAGTTCATATGGAAGGTTCAATGAATGGTCATGAATTTGAAATTGAAGGTGAAGGTGAAGGTA
GACCATATGAAGGTACACAAACTGCTAAATTGAAAGTTACTAAAGGTGGTCCATTACCATTTTCTTGGGA
TATTTTGTCTCCACAATTCATGTATGGTTCTAGAGCTTTTATTAAGCATCCAGCTGATATTCCAGATTAT
TATAAACAATCTTTTCCTGAAGGTTTTAAATGGGAAAGAGTTATGAATTTCGAAGATGGTGGTGCTGTTA
CTGTTACTCAAGATACTTCTTTGGAAGATGGTACTTTAATCTATAAAGTTAAATTGAGAGGTACTAATTT
TCCACCAGATGGTCCAGTTATGCAAAAGAAAACTATGGGTTGGGAAGCATCTACTGAAAGATTGTATCCA
GAAGATGGTGTTTTGAAAGGAGACATTAAGATGGCTTTGAGATTGAAAGATGGTGGTCGGTACCTGGCCG
ACTTCAAGACCACCTATAAAGCTAAAAAACCAGTTCAAATGCCAGGTGCATATAATGTTGATAGAAAGTT
AGATATAACGTCGCATAACGAGGACTATACTGTAGTTGAACAATATGAACGTAGTGAAGGTAGACATAGT
ACCGGAGGAATGGATGAATTGTATAAATAGCTCGAGTGGCGCCAATTGGTGCGGCAATTGATAATAACGA
AAATGTCTTTTAATGATCTGGGTATAATGAGGAATTTTCCGAACGTTTTTACTTTATATATATATATACA
TGTAACATATATTCTATACGCTATAGAGAAAGGAAATTTTTCAATTAAAAAAAAAATAGAGAAAGAGTTT
CACTTCTTGATTATCGCTAACACTAATGGTTGAAGTACTGCTACTTTAATTTTATGCTGCCAATGAGACG
ACGGGGTCATCACGGCTCATCATGCGCCAAACAAATGTGTGCAATACACGCTCGGATGACTGCATGATGA
CCGCACTGACTGGGGACAGCAGATCCACCTAAGCCTGTGAGAGAAGCAGACACCCGACAGATCAAGGCAG
TTAACTAGTGCACTGCAGTACAAATCGTCCCCAACAAAAGTGGGCTCTCAAAATTCATCACATTTAAATG
CATATAGGAAGAGCAACAGTTGGTTTGCATCTGATGTTCCTTAAAGATTTCGACATAATGTGCGAAGTAG
ATCCCTTCAGCACTGTACTTGTTTTTGCGACTAGATTGTAAATCATTCTTTATTTAATCTCTTTCTTTAA
CTACTGCTTAAAGTATAATTTGGTCCGTAGTTTAATAACTATACTAAGCGAACGCTCTCTCGAAATTTTT
CTTAACGCGTCCTTGTACTGCGTCTAACGCTTTTGCCACTTGGATTTCTATTATAGGAAATAGTCTCACT
TACTGGGCGACGAATTTTCGCGTTTTGATGAAGCACAGGAAGAATTTCTTTATGCTCAGAAGTTTGACAG
CAAGCAAGTTCATCATTCGAACTAGCCTTATTGTTTTAGTTCAGTGACAGCGAACTGCCGTACTCGATGC
TTTATTTCTCACGGTAGAGCGGAAGAACAGATAGATCCCTACATATTGCTACCACTTCTATTACACAATA
GTTTCAATAGCTTGCAGCGTAGCTAAACTCTAAAATTTATCTAAATCACTCATATAAACCGAACCCTTCC
CCTTCCGCTTATAGTACAGCTGATGCTCCTTCACTATTTTAACATGTGGAATTCTTGAAAGAATGAAATC
GCCATGCCAAGCCATCACACGGTCTTTTATGCAATTGATTGACCGCCTGCAACACATAGGCAGTAAAATT
TTTACAAGCAGTAGCAGAACAGGCCACACAATCGCAAGTGATTAACGTCCACACAGGTATAGGGTTTCTG
GACCATATGATACATGCTCTGGCCAAGCATTCCGGCTGGTCGCTAATCGTTGAGTGCCGAGCGGCCGCGA
TTATCAAAAAGGATCTTCACCTAGATCCTTTTAAATTAAAAATGAAGTTTTAAATCAATCTAAAGTATAT
ATGAGTAAACTTGGTCTGACAG
Features (pLannotate 1.2.2; 12 found; start..end, strand, type, name):
      1..861     -  CDS            AmpR: β-lactamase; bla; confers resistance to ampicillin, carbenicillin, and related antibiotics
    862..966     -  promoter       AmpR promoter: bla
   1069..1657    +  rep_origin     ori: high-copy-number ColE1/pMB1/pBR322/pUC origin of replication
   2391..2510    +  rep_origin     ARS1 (fragment): S. cerevisiae autonomously replicating sequence ARS1/ARS416
   2515..2561    +  promoter       HIS3 promoter (fragment): S. cerevisiae HIS3
   2562..2624    +  CDS            HIS3 (fragment): imidazoleglycerol-phosphate dehydratase, required for histidine biosynthesis; S. cerevisiae HIS3; yeast auxotrophic marker
   3704..4417    +  CDS            superfolder GFP: GFP variant that folds robustly even when fused to poorly folded proteins (Pédelacq et al., 2006)
   4429..4500    +  terminator     rrnB T1 terminator: transcription terminator T1 from the E. coli rrnB gene
   4516..4543    +  terminator     T7Te terminator: phage T7 early transcription terminator
   4582..5277    +  CDS            mScarlet-I: mScarlet-I is a basic (constitutively fluorescent) red fluorescent protein published in 2016, derived from synthetic construct. It is reported to be a rapidly-maturing monomer with moderate acid sensitivity.
   6323..6349    +  rep_origin     ARS1 (fragment): S. cerevisiae autonomously replicating sequence ARS1/ARS416
   6446..6567    +  CDS            HIS3 (fragment): imidazoleglycerol-phosphate dehydratase, required for histidine biosynthesis; S. cerevisiae HIS3; yeast auxotrophic marker
