[The description below was written by a language model from this plasmid's Addgene catalogue record and pLannotate feature annotations shown in this document.]
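Description:
pBBK35 pHomL-TEF2p-GFPdropout-Link-Scarlet(rfp)-SSA1t-HomR is an empty parent vector from the Markerless Yeast Localization and Overexpression (MyLO) CRISPR-Cas9 toolkit, built on the pYTK089 backbone by BsaI Golden Gate assembly. It is maintained in E. coli as a high-copy plasmid through its ColE1/pUC-type origin and selected with ampicillin via the bla gene and its promoter. No intact yeast selection marker or complete yeast replication origin is annotated, which fits its stated role as a source of markerless integration cassettes rather than an episomal yeast plasmid.

As the name indicates, the payload is flanked by left and right homology arms (HomL and HomR). The short ARS1 and HIS3 fragments that the automated annotation reports on either side of the cassette fall roughly where these arms would sit and may simply reflect sequence within them, although the record does not state the target locus. Between the arms, the name places the yeast TEF2 promoter, a GFP dropout cassette, a linker, a red fluorescent protein and the SSA1 terminator. The promoter, linker and SSA1 terminator are not picked up in the feature table. The dropout consists of superfolder GFP followed by the bacterial rrnB T1 and T7Te terminators, so it serves as a visual marker in E. coli. Replacing it with a gene of interest by Golden Gate cloning should yield non-green colonies. The inserted coding sequence is then joined through the linker to the downstream reporter, annotated as mScarlet-I, giving a C-terminally tagged protein expressed from TEF2p. The finished cassette is intended for CRISPR-Cas9-assisted, marker-free integration into the yeast genome for protein localization and overexpression studies.
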