Addgene plasmid #179019: pBBK35 pHomL-TEF2p-GFPdropout-Link-Scarlet(rfp)-SSA1t-HomR (AmpR)
Purpose: (Empty Backbone) Parent vector for markerless yeast integration cassettes with C-terminal Scarlet(rfp)-tagged genes
Depositing lab: Vincent Martin. Depositing organization: Concordia University. Publication: The MyLo CRISPR-Cas9 Toolkit: A Markerless Yeast Localization and Overexpression CRISPR-Cas9 Toolkit. Bean BDM, Whiteway M, Martin VJJ. G3 (Bethesda). 2022 Jun 16. pii: 6609175. doi: 10.1093/g3journal/jkac154. PubMed 35708612.
Backbone
  Vector backbone: pYTK089 (ColE1, AmpR)
  Vector type: Yeast Expression
Growth in bacteria
  Bacterial resistance: Ampicillin, 100 μg/mL
  Growth temperature: 37°C
  Growth strain: DH5alpha
  Copy number: High Copy
Gene/Insert
  Gene/Insert name: None
Terms and licenses: Academic/Nonprofit Terms; Industry Terms: Not Available to Industry
Depositor comments: Part of the Markerless Yeast Localization and Overexpression (MyLO) CRISPR-Cas9 Toolkit. Vector cloned using BsaI Golden Gate cloning
How to cite: pBBK35 pHomL-TEF2p-GFPdropout-Link-Scarlet(rfp)-SSA1t-HomR (AmpR) was a gift from Vincent Martin (Addgene plasmid # 179019 ; http://n2t.net/addgene:179019 ; RRID:Addgene_179019)
